>Addgene plasmid #193714 | pB80-hsKIF5B(1-353)GCN4-L-GFP | addgene full sequence | sequence record 383793 | Addgene NGS Result
AGTCGCTGCGCGCTGCCTTCGCCCCGTGCCCCGCTCCGCCGCCGCCTCGCGCCGCCCGCCCCGGCTCTGA
CTGACCGCGTTACTCCCACAGGTGAGCGGGCGGGACGGCCCTTCTCCTCCGGGCTGTAATTAGCGCTTGG
TTTAATGACGGCTCGTTTCTTTTCTGTGGCTGCGTGAAAGCCTTAAAGGGCTCCGGGAGGGCCCTTTGTG
CGGGGGGGAGCGGCTCGGGGGGTGCGTGCGTGTGTGTGTGCGTGGGGAGCGCCGCGTGCGGCTCCGCGCT
GCCCGGCGGCTGTGAGCGCTGCGGGCGCGGCGCGGGGCTTTGTGCGCTCCGCAGTGTGCGCGAGGGGAGC
GCGGCCGGGGGCGGTGCCCCGCGGTGCGGGGGGGGCTGCGAGGGGAACAAAGGCTGCGTGCGGGGTGTGT
GCGTGGGGGGGTGAGCAGGGGGTGTGGGCGCGGCGGTCGGGCTGTAACCCCCCCCTGCACCCCCCTCCCC
GAGTTGCTGAGCACGGCCCGGCTTCGGGTGCGGGGCTCCGTGCGGGGCGTGGCGCGGGGCTCGCCGTGCC
GGGCGGGGGGKGGCGGCAGGKGGGGGKGCCGGGCGGGGCGGGGCCGCCYCGGGCCGGGGGGGGCTCGGGG
GRGGGGCGCGGCGGCCCCCGGAGCGCCGGCGGCTGTCGAGGCGCGGCGAGCCGCAGCCATTGCCTTTTAT
GGTAATCGTGCGAGAGGGCGCAGGGACTTCCTTTGTCCCAAATCTGTGCGGAGCCGAAATCTGGGAGGCG
CCGCCGCACCCCCTCTAGCGGGCGCGGGGCGAAGCGGTGCGGCGCCGGCAGGAAGGAAATGGGCGGGGAG
GGCCTTCGTGCGTCGCCGCGCCGCCGTCCCCTTCTCCATCTCCAGCCTCGGGGCTGTCCGCAGGGGGACG
GCTGCCTTCGGGGGGGACGGGGCAGGGCGGGGTTCGGCTTCTGGCGTGTGACCGGCGGGGTTTATATCTT
CCCTTCTCTGTTCCTCCGCAGCCCCCAAGCTAGGCAATTGGGCGCGCCACCATGGCGGACCTGGCCGAGT
GCAACATCAAAGTGATGTGTCGCTTCAGACCTCTCAACGAGTCTGAAGTGAACCGCGGCGACAAGTACAT
CGCCAAGTTTCAGGGAGAAGACACGGTCGTGATCGCGTCCAAGCCTTATGCATTTGATCGGGTGTTCCAG
TCAAGCACATCTCAAGAGCAAGTGTATAATGACTGTGCAAAGAAGATTGTTAAAGATGTACTTGAAGGAT
ATAATGGAACAATATTTGCATATGGACAAACATCCTCTGGGAAGACACACACAATGGAGGGTAAACTTCA
TGATCCAGAAGGCATGGGAATTATTCCAAGAATAGTGCAAGATATTTTTAATTATATTTACTCCATGGAT
GAAAATTTGGAATTTCATATTAAGGTTTCATATTTTGAAATATATTTGGATAAGATAAGGGACCTGTTAG
ATGTTTCAAAGACCAACCTTTCAGTTCATGAAGACAAAAACCGAGTTCCCTATGTAAAGGGGTGCACAGA
GCGTTTTGTATGTAGTCCAGATGAAGTTATGGATACCATAGATGAAGGAAAATCCAACAGACATGTAGCA
GTTACAAATATGAATGAACATAGCTCTAGGAGTCACAGTATATTTCTTATTAATGTCAAACAAGAGAACA
CACAAACGGAACAAAAGCTGAGTGGAAAACTTTATCTGGTTGATTTAGCTGGTAGTGAAAAGGTTAGTAA
AACTGGAGCTGAAGGTGCTGTGCTGGATGAAGCTAAAAACATCAACAAGTCACTTTCTGCTCTTGGAAAT
GTTATTTCTGCTTTGGCTGAGGGTAGTACATATGTTCCATATCGAGATAGTAAAATGACAAGAATCCTTC
AAGATTCATTAGGTGGCAACTGTAGAACCACTATTGTAATTTGCTGCTCTCCATCATCATACAATGAGTC
TGAAACAAAATCTACACTCTTATTTGGCCAAAGGGCCAAAACAATTAAGAACACAGTTTGTGTCAATGTG
GAGTTAACTGCAGAACAGTGGAAAAAGAAGTATGAAAAAGAAAAAGAAAAAAATAAGATCCTTGAAGACA
AGATCGAAGAACTACTTTCGAAAATCTACCACCTTGAAAATGAGATCGCCAGACTTAAGAAATTAATCGG
CGAAATTTCTAGAGGTGGCGGGGGCAGTGGGGGAGGGGGAAGTGGAGGCGGCGGTTCTGGCGGGGGAGGC
TCCGGTGGCGGGGGGAGCGGGGGTGGGAGTAAGCTTGTGAGCAAGGGCGAGGAGCTGTTCACCGGGGTGG
TGCCCATCCTGGTCGAGCTGGACGGCGACGTAAACGGCCACAAGTTCAGCGTGTCCGGCGAGGGCGAGGG
CGATGCCACCTACGGCAAGCTGACCCTGAAGTTCATCTGCACCACCGGCAAGCTGCCCGTGCCCTGGCCC
ACCCTCGTGACCACCCTGACCTACGGCGTGCAGTGCTTCAGCCGCTACCCCGACCACATGAAGCAGCACG
ACTTCTTCAAGTCCGCCATGCCCGAAGGCTACGTCCAGGAGCGCACCATCTTCTTCAAGGACGACGGCAA
CTACAAGACCCGCGCCGAGGTGAAGTTCGAGGGCGACACCCTGGTGAACCGCATTGAGCTGAAGGGCATC
GACTTCAAGGAGGACGGCAACATCCTGGGGCACAAGCTGGAGTACAACTACAACAGCCACAACGTCTATA
TCATGGCCGACAAGCAGAAGAACGGCATCAAGGTGAACTTCAAGATCCGCCACAACATCGAGGACGGCAG
CGTGCAGCTCGCCGACCACTACCAGCAGAACACCCCCATCGGCGACGGCCCCGTGCTGCTGCCCGACAAC
CACTACCTGAGCACCCAGTCCGCCCTGAGCAAAGACCCCAACGAGAAGCGCGATCACATGGTCCTGCTGG
AGTTCGTGACCGCCGCCGGGATCACTCTCGGCATGGACGAGCTGTACAAGTGAACTAGTTGAACGCGTAC
CGGTCCTAGATAAGTAATGATCATAATCAGCCATATCACATCTGTAGAGGTTTTACTTGCTTTAAAAAAC
CTCCCACACCTCCCCCTGAACCTGAAACATAAAATGAATGCAATTGTTGTTGTTAACTTGTTTATTGCAG
CTTATAATGGTTACAAATAAAGCAATAGCATCACAAATTTCACAAATAAAGCATTTTTTTCACTGCATTC
TAGTTGTGGTTTGTCCAAACTCATCAATGTATCTTATCATGTCTGGATCAATTCGTAATCATGTCATAGC
TGTTTCCTGTGTGAAATTGTTATCCGCTCACAATTCCACACAACATACGAGCCGGAAGCATAAAGTGTAA
AGCCTGGGGTGCCTAATGAGTGAGCTAACTCACATTAATTGCGTTGCGCTCACTGCCCGCTTTCCAGTCG
GGAAACCTGTCGTGCCAGCTGCATTAATGAATCGGCCAACGCGCGGGGAGAGGCGGTTTGCGTATTGGGC
GCTCTTCCGCTTCCTCGCTCACTGACTCGCTGCGCTCGGTCGTTCGGCTGCGGCGAGCGGTATCAGCTCA
CTCAAAGGCGGTAATACGGTTATCCACAGAATCAGGGGATAACGCAGGAAAGAACATGTGAGCAAAAGGC
CAGCAAAAGGCCAGGAACCGTAAAAAGGCCGCGTTGCTGGCGTTTTTCCATAGGCTCCGCCCCCCTGACG
AGCATCACAAAAATCGACGCTCAAGTCAGAGGTGGCGAAACCCGACAGGACTATAAAGATACCAGGCGTT
TCCCCCTGGAAGCTCCCTCGTGCGCTCTCCTGTTCCGACCCTGCCGCTTACCGGATACCTGTCCGCCTTT
CTCCCTTCGGGAAGCGTGGCGCTTTCTCATAGCTCACGCTGTAGGTATCTCAGTTCGGTGTAGGTCGTTC
GCTCCAAGCTGGGCTGTGTGCACGAACCCCCCGTTCAGCCCGACCGCTGCGCCTTATCCGGTAACTATCG
TCTTGAGTCCAACCCGGTAAGACACGACTTATCGCCACTGGCAGCAGCCACTGGTAACAGGATTAGCAGA
GCGAGGTATGTAGGCGGTGCTACAGAGTTCTTGAAGTGGTGGCCTAACTACGGCTACACTAGAAGAACAG
TATTTGGTATCTGCGCTCTGCTGAAGCCAGTTACCTTCGGAAAAAGAGTTGGTAGCTCTTGATCCGGCAA
ACAAACCACCGCTGGTAGCGGTGGTTTTTTTGTTTGCAAGCAGCAGATTACGCGCAGAAAAAAAGGATCT
CAAGAAGATCCTTTGATCTTTTCTACGGGGTCTGACGCTCAGTGGAACGAAAACTCACGTTAAGGGATTT
TGGTCATGAGATTATCAAAAAGGATCTTCACCTAGATCCTTTTAAATTAAAAATGAAGTTTTAAATCAAT
CTAAAGTATATATGAGTAAACTTGGTCTGACAGTTACCAATGCTTAATCAGTGAGGCACCTATCTCAGCG
ATCTGTCTATTTCGTTCATCCATAGTTGCCTGACTCCCCGTCGTGTAGATAACTACGATACGGGAGGGCT
TACCATCTGGCCCCAGTGCTGCAATGATACCGCGAGACCCACGCTCACCGGCTCCAGATTTATCAGCAAT
AAACCAGCCAGCCGGAAGGGCCGAGCGCAGAAGTGGTCCTGCAACTTTATCCGCCTCCATCCAGTCTATT
AATTGTTGCCGGGAAGCTAGAGTAAGTAGTTCGCCAGTTAATAGTTTGCGCAACGTTGTTGCCATTGCTA
CAGGCATCGTGGTGTCACGCTCGTCGTTTGGTATGGCTTCATTCAGCTCCGGTTCCCAACGATCAAGGCG
AGTTACATGATCCCCCATGTTGTGCAAAAAAGCGGTTAGCTCCTTCGGTCCTCCGATCGTTGTCAGAAGT
AAGTTGGCCGCAGTGTTATCACTCATGGTTATGGCAGCACTGCATAATTCTCTTACTGTCATGCCATCCG
TAAGATGCTTTTCTGTGACTGGTGAGTACTCAACCAAGTCATTCTGAGAATAGTGTATGCGGCGACCGAG
TTGCTCTTGCCCGGCGTCAATACGGGATAATACCGCGCCACATAGCAGAACTTTAAAAGTGCTCATCATT
GGAAAACGTTCTTCGGGGCGAAAACTCTCAAGGATCTTACCGCTGTTGAGATCCAGTTCGATGTAACCCA
CTCGTGCACCCAACTGATCTTCAGCATCTTTTACTTTCACCAGCGTTTCTGGGTGAGCAAAAACAGGAAG
GCAAAATGCCGCAAAAAAGGGAATAAGGGCGACACGGAAATGTTGAATACTCATACTCTTCCTTTTTCAA
TATTATTGAAGCATTTATCAGGGTTATTGTCTCATGAGCGGATACATATTTGAATGTATTTAGAAAAATA
AACAAATAGGGGTTCCGCGCACATTTCCCCGAAAAGTGCCACCTGACGTCTAAGAAACCATTATTATCAT
GACATTAACCTATAAAAATAGGCGTATCACGAGGCCCTTTCGTCTCGCGCGTTTCGGTGATGACGGTGAA
AACCTCTGACACATGCAGCTCCCGGAGACGGTCACAGCTTGTCTGTAAGCGGATGCCGGGAGCAGACAAG
CCCGTCAGGGCGCGTCAGCGGGTGTTGGCGGGTGTCGGGGCTGGCTTAACTATGCGGCATCAGAGCAGAT
TGTACTGAGAGTGCACCATATGCGGTGTGAAATACCGCACAGATGCGTAAGGAGAAAATACCGCATCAGG
CGCCATTCGCCATTCAGGCTGCGCAACTGTTGGGAAGGGCGATCGGTGCGGGCCTCTTCGCTATTACGCC
AGCTGGCGAAAGGGGGATGTGCTGCAAGGCGATTAAGTTGGGTAACGCCAGGGTTTTCCCAGTCACGACG
TTGTAAAACGACGGCCAGTGCCAAGTTGGGATCTTTGCATTGGCCCACGGCTCTCAGGATGGGGATGCTC
CCCTTCAGCACCCGGTTCCCCTTGGAAACTGATGGTCCTGGCTCTGTGGCATGGCAGTGGCACTGTGAGG
AGCCCCCTACCAGCAGCACACAGTGGGGTTGGCACTGCCACGCTCCGGATGCCGCGCTCTGATCCAACCC
CATAATCAAGGGAACCCGAATTGCCCCATCATTGCCCCCACCACCCCCATCCTGCCGGGCCCTCACACCC
CACGCTGCCTTCTGGTGACATTCCCCAGCCCAAACCCACGGCTTCATGGCTACCGCGGGGCATTTCCCAT
TGCCGCCCCATTATCAGCTCTGCACACCTCCCGCTGTACCCATGCCTCGTGGCTGCCCTTCTTTGACGTA
TAATCTTCTAATTAATACCCGGCCTTGTCAAAGTGGAGCACAAACGTTAATTAATTCCCCAGCAGGCAGG
TAATTAACAGTGTGACTCCCTTTTTGCTGCGAGTGGGGCTGATACAGAGAGATGTGGCACTATGGAGCCC
ACGGGGTCCTGGCACTGGGTGCCCACGGAGGTCCCCATGTGCTGCAGTGTCACCGCCTCCGAGGAGACAG
TATTGTCCCTGCGGTGTCCCTGCAGCTCAGCTCTGTCCACAGGGCCACCTCCAGTTTGGAGGGGACACAA
TGCAGCCCCGATGCAACCCATCCTCGCAGCATCCCAGGGACAAAGACCCCACTGCAAGACCGCACACAGG
GCTGGGTCCCGCTCCCCTAATATCTACAGTGCTTCTTGCATGGCCCCTTAATCAATGCAGTTAATCAGCA
TGCGCTCATGCACCGCTCTGGAGCTGCAAAGCCCCTCGCAGCGCTGCTCACCAACACCGCGCACCGCCCC
GGCCCAGCCTGCAGCACGCGCTGCAAACAGGAAAGAAACAAAATATTGCCCAAATGTAGGCAAAGGCATT
CGGCTGCCTTGACCTCCGCCGGGCCGGGCCCTGCCTGACTCAGCTCCTTACTCAGCGCTCGCTTCCTCCC
TCCGGCTGCCACCGCCGCAGCGCACACCCTGACAAAGAGTGGCCCTTAACGGGCTCTGAGGTGCACCCAG
CAGTGCACTCAGCAGTCCAAGGGCCGGCCTGGAGGTTTGCACCGCTACGTGCTGACATTAGCATTGAACT
TGGCCCTGGGTAGTGCTGCAGGCCGGGCGGGGTGGGTGTAGAGAGTGCAGCGCGCGTTGCACCCGGTGCC
CCTTCCCCTCCCTTGCATCCCAGCAGGCTGCACCCCAGCACCAGGCCCGTGCATGCATGCTCCTGGTGTT
ATTGCAGCCTGGTGCATGCATGCGTCTTGATGGTGCAGCGCTGTGCATGCATCCTCCTTGGTGTGTAGCA
GTCTAGTGCATGCATACCCCTCGGTGTTATTGCTGCTCTGTGCACGCACGCTCATTGTATCACTTCATCC
CAGTGCATGCACTCACACTGGAGCGATTGCTGCTCGGTGCACGCACACTCATTGTATCACTGCAGCTCAG
TGGCTGCACGCACACCGGTGTTATTGCTGCTCGGTGCGTGCATGCACATCAGTGTCGCTGCAGCTCAGTG
CATGCACGCTCATTGCCCATCGCTATCCCTGCCTCTCCTGCTGGCGCTCCCCGGGAGGTGACTTCAAGGG
GACCGCAGGACCACCTCGGGGGTGGGGGGAGGGCTGCACACGCGGACCCCGCTCCCCCTCCCCAACAAAG
CACTGTGGAATCAAAAAGGGGGGAGGGGGGATGGAGGGGCGCGTCACACCCCCGCCCCACACCCTCACCT
CGAGGTGAGCCCCACGTTCTGCTTCACTCTCCCCATCTCCCCCCCCTCCCCACCCCCAATTTTGTATTTA
TTTATTTTTTAATTATTTTGTGCAGCGATGGGGGCGGGGGGGGGGGGGNCGCGCGCCAGGCGGGGCGGGG
CGGGGCGRGGGGCGGGGCGGGGCGAGGCGGAGAGGTGCGGCGGCAGCCAATCAGAGCGGCGCGCTCCGAA
AGTTTCCTTTTATGGCGAGGCGGCGGCGGCGGCGGCCCTATAAAAAGCGAAGCGCGCGGCGGGCGGG
Features (pLannotate 1.2.2; 17 found; start..end, strand, type, name):
   1032..1745    +  CDS            Kif5c: KIF5C_RAT - Also known as Nkhc2. Experimental evidence at protein level: Swiss-Prot protein existence level 1. Involved in synaptic transmission (By similarity). Mediates dendritic trafficking of mRNAs (By similarity). Kinesin is a microtubule-associated force-producing protein that may play a role in organelle transport (By similarity). Required for anterograde axonal transportation of MAPK8IP3/JIP3 which is essential for MAPK8IP3/JIP3 function in axon elongation (PubMed:23576431). From Rattus norvegicus (Rat).
   2076..2174    +  CDS            GCN4 (fragment): GCN4_YEAST - Also known as AAS101 From Saccharomyces cerevisiae (strain ATCC 204508 / S288c) (Baker's yeast).
   2274..2990    +  CDS            EGFP: EGFP is a basic (constitutively fluorescent) green fluorescent protein published in 1996, derived from Aequorea victoria. It is reported to be a rapidly-maturing weak dimer with moderate acid sensitivity.
   3027..3112    +  CDS            large T antigen (fragment): large T antigen from SV40 (simian virus 40)
   3135..3269    +  polyA_signal   SV40 poly(A) signal: SV40 polyadenylation signal
   3307..3323    -  protein_bind   lac operator: The lac repressor binds to the lac operator to inhibit transcription in E. coli. This inhibition can be relieved by adding lactose or isopropyl-β-D-thiogalactopyranoside (IPTG). lac repressor encoded by lacI
   3331..3361    -  promoter       lac promoter: promoter for the E. coli lac operon
   3376..3397    -  protein_bind   CAP binding site: CAP binding activates transcription in the presence of cAMP. E. coli catabolite activator protein
   3410..3502    -  CDS            lacI (fragment): lac repressor; lacI; The lac repressor binds to the lac operator to inhibit transcription in E. coli. This inhibition can be relieved by adding lactose or isopropyl-β-D-thiogalactopyranoside (IPTG).
   3685..4273    -  rep_origin     ori: high-copy-number ColE1/pMB1/pBR322/pUC origin of replication
   4444..5304    -  CDS            AmpR: β-lactamase; bla; confers resistance to ampicillin, carbenicillin, and related antibiotics
   5305..5409    -  promoter       AmpR promoter: bla
   5504..5539    +  CDS            rop (fragment): Rop protein, which maintains plasmids at low copy number; rop
   5641..5740    +  misc_feature   bom (fragment): basis of mobility region from pBR322
   5746..5900    -  CDS            lacZα (fragment): LacZα fragment of β-galactosidase; lacZ fragment
   7700..7975    +  promoter       chicken β-actin promoter: No description available
   7976..968     +  intron         chimeric intron (across the origin): chimera between introns from chicken β-actin and rabbit β-globin
