[The description below was written by a language model from this plasmid's Addgene catalogue record and pLannotate feature annotations shown in this document.]
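Description:
pB80-hsKIF5B(1-353)GCN4-L-GFP is a mammalian expression plasmid of about 8 kb built on a β-actin promoter backbone. It is designed to produce a truncated, artificially dimerised and fluorescently tagged form of human kinesin-1. In bacteria it replicates from a high-copy ColE1/pUC-type origin and is selected with ampicillin through the β-lactamase gene and its native promoter. Short remnants of lac regulatory elements, lacZα, lacI, rop and the pBR322 bom region are also annotated; these appear to be leftovers of the cloning backbone rather than functional parts.

The expression cassette is driven by the chicken β-actin promoter, followed by an intron annotated as a chicken β-actin/rabbit β-globin chimera that spans the sequence origin. Downstream lies the open reading frame, which encodes KIF5B residues 1–353, the N-terminal motor-containing portion of the heavy chain. The automated annotation labels part of this region as rat Kif5c, which most likely reflects close homology among kinesin-1 family members, since the catalogue entry states the insert is human KIF5B. The motor fragment is fused to a segment of yeast GCN4, presumably its leucine zipper, which would give the dimerisation stated in the record. A linker (the "L" in the name) and a C-terminal EGFP follow. Transcripts are terminated by an SV40 polyadenylation signal, preceded by a small SV40 large T antigen fragment.

The construct yields a dimeric, GFP-labelled kinesin-1 motor lacking the rest of the heavy chain, which can be visualised in live or fixed cells. It was deposited with a study of microtubule network mobility in neuronal polarisation and axon specification.
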