Addgene plasmid #193714: pB80-hsKIF5B(1-353)GCN4-L-GFP
Purpose: Expression of dimeric, GFP tagged, human kinesin-1 (KIF5B aa1-353)
Depositing lab: Lukas Kapitein. Depositing organization: Utrecht University. Publication: Local changes in microtubule network mobility instruct neuronal polarization and axon specification. Burute M, Jansen KI, Mihajlovic M, Vermonden T, Kapitein LC. Sci Adv. 2022 Nov 4;8(44):eabo2343. doi: 10.1126/sciadv.abo2343. Epub 2022 Nov 4. PubMed 36332030.
Backbone
  Vector backbone: B-actin
  Vector type: Mammalian Expression
Growth in bacteria
  Bacterial resistance: Ampicillin, 100 μg/mL
  Growth temperature: 37°C
  Growth strain: DH5alpha
  Copy number: High Copy
Gene/Insert
  Gene/Insert name: hsKIF5B(1-353)-GCN4-L-GFP
  Species: H. sapiens (human), Synthetic
  Mutation: hsKIF5B(aa1-353);
  Entrez Gene: KIF5B (a.k.a. HEL-S-61, KINH, KNS, KNS1, UKHC)
  Promoter: Chicken beta-actin
  Tag / fusion protein: EGFP (C terminal on insert)
  Cloning method: Restriction Enzyme; 5′ cloning site unknown (unknown if destroyed)
Terms and licenses: Academic/Nonprofit Terms; Industry Terms: Not Available to Industry
Depositor comments: Internal plasmid ID: pKJ118
How to cite: pB80-hsKIF5B(1-353)GCN4-L-GFP was a gift from Lukas Kapitein (Addgene plasmid # 193714 ; http://n2t.net/addgene:193714 ; RRID:Addgene_193714)
